>Addgene plasmid #40845 | pAS-10 (bulge 9-13) | addgene partial sequence | sequence record 70038 | EGFP-C 5'-CATGGTCCTGCTGGAGTTCGTG-3'
ACGAGCTGTACAAGTAAAGCGGCCGCGACTCTAGAACTATACATGGATCTACCTCATCTAGATCATAATC
AGCCATACCACATTTGTAGAGGTTTTACTTGCTTTAAAAAACCTCCCACACCTCCCCCTGAACCTGAAAC
ATAAAATGAATGCAATTGTTGTTGTTAACTTGTTTATTGCAGCTTATAATGGTTACAAGGGTGGGCGCGC
CGACCCAGCTTTCTTGTACAAAGTTGGCATTATAAGAAAGCATTGCTTATCAATTTGTTGCAACGAACAG
GTCACTATCAGTCAAAATAAAATCATTATTTGCCATCCAGCTGATATCCCCTATAGTGAGTCGTATTACA
TGGTCATAGCTGTTTCCTGGCAGCTCTGGCCCGTGTCTCAAAATCTCTGATGTTACATTGCACAAGATAA
AAATATATCATCATGAACAATAAAACTGTCTGCTTACATAAACAGTAATACAAGGGGTGTTATGAGCCAT
ATTCAACGGGAAACGTCGAGGCCGCGATTAAATTCCAACATGGATGCTGATTTATATGGGTATAAATGGG
CTCGCGATAATGTCGGGCAATCAGGTGCGACAATCTATCGCTTGTATGGGAAGCCCGATGCGCCAGAGTT
GTTTCTGAAACATGGCAAAGGTAGCGTTGCCAATGATGTTACAGATGAGATGGTCAGACTAAACTGGCTG
ACGGAATTTATGCCTCTTCCGACCATCAAGCATTTTATCCGTACTCCTGATGATGCATGGTTACTCACCA
CTGCGATCCCCGGAAAAACAGCATTCCAGGTATTAGAAGAATATCCTGATTCAGGTGAAAATATTGTTGA
TGCGCTGGCAGTGTTCCTGCGCCGGTTGCATTCGATTCCTGT
