[The description below was written by a language model from this plasmid's Addgene catalogue record.]
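Description:
pAS-10 (bulge 9-13) is a small miRNA reporter/target plasmid, about 3.5 kb in total, built on pENTR/D-EGFP. That backbone is a Gateway entry vector made by amplifying the EGFP coding region and its downstream multiple cloning site from pEGFP-N1 and inserting them into pENTR/D-TOPO by directional TOPO cloning. It is maintained in E. coli as a high-copy plasmid under kanamycin selection. The record classes it as an insect expression vector and names Actin5C as the promoter. Because the stated backbone is an entry clone and the cloning method is Gateway, the Actin5C promoter may belong to a downstream destination vector rather than to this plasmid. No feature table is provided, so this cannot be confirmed.

The payload is a single let-7 target site placed in the 3′ UTR of EGFP, made by ligating a pair of annealed oligonucleotides into the XbaI site downstream of the reporter. The site is complementary to Drosophila let-7 except for a mismatched "bulge" across guide positions 9–13. This leaves pairing intact in the seed and 3′ regions but disrupts the central stretch. EGFP sits upstream of the site and serves as the reporter transcript body rather than as a true protein fusion partner.

The construct appears to be one of a series of target RNAs with different pairing patterns. According to the record, these were used to determine how much complementarity between a small silencing RNA and its target is needed to trigger target-directed tailing and degradation of the small RNA in vitro.
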