Addgene plasmid #40845: pAS-10 (bulge 9-13)
Purpose: Target RNAs used to determine complementarity requirements for in vitro tailing and degradation
Depositing lab: Phillip Zamore. Depositing organization: University of Massachusetts, Worcester. Publication: Target RNA-directed trimming and tailing of small silencing RNAs. Ameres SL, Horwich MD, Hung JH, Xu J, Ghildiyal M, Weng Z, Zamore PD. Science. 2010 Jun 18;328(5985):1534-9. 10.1126/science.1187058 PubMed 20558712.
Backbone
  Vector backbone: pENTR/D-EGFP
  Backbone manufacturer: Zamore lab
  Total vector size (bp): 3549
  Modifications to backbone: A DNA fragment encoding EGFP together with the downstream multiple cloning site was amplified from pEGFP-N1 (Clontech, Mountain View, CA, USA) and inserted into pENTR/D-TOPO (Invitrogen, Carlsbad, CA, USA) using the pENTR Directional TOPO Cloning Kit (Invitrogen) to generate pENTR/D-EGFP.
  Vector type: Insect Expression ; miRNA reporter
Growth in bacteria
  Bacterial resistance: Kanamycin, 50 μg/mL
  Growth temperature: 37°C
  Growth strain: DH5alpha
  Copy number: High Copy
Gene/Insert
  Gene/Insert name: let-7–bulge 9-13
  Species: D. melanogaster (fly)
  Promoter: Actin5C
  Tag / fusion protein: EGFP (N terminal on insert)
  Cloning method: Gateway Cloning
  Sequencing primers: 5′ EGFP-C
Terms and licenses: Academic/Nonprofit Terms; Industry Terms: Not Available to Industry
Depositor comments: The let-7 bulge 9-13 complimentary sequence was inserted in the XbaI site in the 3'UTR of EGFP using the following oligos: s: CTAGAACTATACATGGATCTACCTCAT as: CTAGATGAGGTAGATCCATGTATAGTT
How to cite: pAS-10 (bulge 9-13) was a gift from Phillip Zamore (Addgene plasmid # 40845 ; http://n2t.net/addgene:40845 ; RRID:Addgene_40845)
